Addgene plasmid #15706: pGL2 p15 4xSBR1
Depositing lab: Joan Massague. Depositing organization: Memorial Sloan-Kettering Cancer Center. Publication: C/EBPbeta at the core of the TGFbeta cytostatic response and its evasion in metastatic breast cancer cells. Gomis RR, Alarcon C, Nadal C, Van Poznak C, Massague J. Cancer Cell. 2006 Sep . 10(3):203-14. 10.1016/j.ccr.2006.07.019 PubMed 16959612.
Backbone
  Vector backbone: pGL2-E1bTATA
  Backbone size w/o insert (bp): 5600
  Vector type: Mammalian Expression, Luciferase
Growth in bacteria
  Bacterial resistance: Ampicillin, 100 μg/mL
  Growth temperature: 37°C
  Growth strain: DH5alpha
  Copy number: High Copy
Gene/Insert
  Gene/Insert name: p15 4xSBR1 (alt name: p15INK4b 4xSBR1)
  Species: H. sapiens (human)
  Insert size (bp): 160
  Entrez Gene: CDKN2B (a.k.a. CDK4I, INK4B, MTS2, P15, TP15, p15INK4b)
  Cloning method: Restriction Enzyme; 5′ cloning site KpnI (not destroyed); 3′ cloning site KpnI (not destroyed)
  Sequencing primers: 5′ n/a; 3′ LucNRev
Terms and licenses: Academic/Nonprofit Terms; Industry Terms: Not Available to Industry
Depositor comments: SBR1 is one of the Smad Binding Regions on the p15INK4b promoter
How to cite: pGL2 p15 4xSBR1 was a gift from Joan Massague (Addgene plasmid # 15706 ; http://n2t.net/addgene:15706 ; RRID:Addgene_15706)
