[The description below was written by a language model from this plasmid's Addgene catalogue record.]
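Description:
pGL2 p15 4xSBR1 is a mammalian luciferase reporter plasmid built on the pGL2-E1bTATA backbone (about 5.6 kb without insert). By its name, this is a pGL2-type firefly luciferase vector carrying a minimal adenoviral E1b TATA box upstream of the reporter gene. It is maintained in E. coli as a high-copy plasmid under ampicillin selection. The record does not include a feature table, so the origin of replication, polyadenylation signals and other backbone details are not explicitly documented.

The insert is a roughly 160 bp human sequence derived from the promoter of CDKN2B (p15INK4b), a cyclin-dependent kinase inhibitor gene. According to the depositor, SBR1 is one of the Smad Binding Regions of this promoter, and the "4x" in the name indicates a four-copy concatemer of that element. It was cloned into a KpnI site, retained at both ends. Because the same enzyme was used on both sides, the record does not establish the orientation of the insert.

Placing multimerised Smad-binding elements in front of a minimal TATA box, which has little basal activity alone, makes luciferase output depend largely on factors recruited to SBR1. This isolates the contribution of that single regulatory region from the rest of the p15INK4b promoter. The associated publication concerns the TGFβ cytostatic response and its loss in metastatic breast cancer cells. The construct therefore suits transient transfection assays that measure TGFβ/Smad-dependent transcriptional activation through this element.
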