>Addgene plasmid #15706 | pGL2 p15 4xSBR1 | addgene partial sequence | sequence record 22185 | 15706 with LucNrev
GAGAGAATGGCGCCGGGCCTTTCTTTATGTTTTTGGCGTCTTCCATTTTACCAACAGTACCGGAATGCCA
AGCTGATCCATTATATACCCTCTAGAGTCGACCTGCAGGCATGCAAGCTTCAGCTGCTCGAGCCTCCACG
TCATGTCTGGCNTGTGGTCTGGCTGTGGTGGACGCGTCCACCACAGCAGACCACAGGCNAAACNGACGGN
AANCTCGTAAGANGCTCGGGNACCAAATTCAAACAGAAAGACACATCCAAGAGGGTACCTCCCGGGTTAT
GTTAGCTCAGTTACAGTACCATAAGATACATTGATGAGTTTGGACAAACCACAACTAGAATGCAGTGAAA
AAAATGCTTTATTTGTGAAATTTGTGATGCTATTGCTTTATTTGTAACCATTATAAGCTGCAATAAACAA
GTTAACAACAACAATTGCATTCATTTTATGTTTCAGGTTCAGGGGGAGGTGTGGGAGGTTTTTTAAAGCA
AGTAAAACCTCCACGTACCTTAATATTACTTACTTATCATGGTAGCTTGGGCTGGCGTAATAGCGAAGAG
GCCCGCACCGATCGCCCTTCCCAACAGTTGCGCAGCCTGAATGGCGAATGGCAAATTGTAAGCGTTAATA
TTTTGTTAAAATTCGCGTTAAATTTTTGTTAAATCAGCTCATTTTTTAACCAATAGGCCGAAATCGGCAA
AATCCCTTATAAATCAAAAGAATAGACCGAGATAGGGT
[37 nt withheld, positions 739-775]
AAAGAACGTGGACTCCAACGTCAAAAGGGCGAAAAAACCGTCTATCAGGGGCGATGGCCCCACTACGTGG
AACCATCACCCCTAATCAAGTTTTTTGGGGTCGAGGTGCCGN
[35 nt withheld, positions 888-922]
CGATTT
